Addgene plasmid #59700: pRosetta
Purpose: Lentiviral vector for use as a standard for titering experiments when trying to compare vectors with different selection markers or to determine appropriate antibiotic conditions.
Depositing lab: John Doench & David Root. Depositing organization: Broad Institute.
Backbone
  Vector backbone: pLKO.1
  Total vector size (bp): 8765
  Vector type: Mammalian Expression, Lentiviral
  Selectable markers: Puromycin, Blasticidin
Growth in bacteria
  Bacterial resistance: Ampicillin, 100 μg/mL
  Growth temperature: 37°C
  Growth strain: Stbl3
  Copy number: High Copy
Gene/Insert 1
  Gene/Insert name: Puro
  Tag / fusion protein: 2A (C terminal on insert)
Gene/Insert 2
  Gene/Insert name: BlastR
  Tag / fusion protein: 2A (C terminal on insert)
Gene/Insert 3
  Gene/Insert name: EGFP
Terms and licenses: Academic/Nonprofit Terms; Industry Terms: Not Available to Industry
Depositor comments: This lentiviral vector can be used as a standard for titering experiments when trying to compare vectors with different selection markers. It can also be used to determine if selection conditions with blasticidin or puromycin are using too high or too low a concentration of drug. If there are surviving cells that are EGFP-negative, then drug concentration is too low. If there are dying cells that express EGFP, then drug concentration is likely too high.
How to cite: pRosetta was a gift from John Doench & David Root (Addgene plasmid # 59700 ; http://n2t.net/addgene:59700 ; RRID:Addgene_59700)
