[The description below was written by a language model from this plasmid's Addgene catalogue record and pLannotate feature annotations shown in this document.]
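Description:
pRosetta is a third-generation-style, self-inactivating lentiviral vector built on the pLKO.1 backbone (about 8.8 kb) for expression in mammalian cells. It is propagated in E. coli through a high-copy ColE1/pUC-type origin with ampicillin selection (AmpR); an f1 origin, an SV40 origin and poly(A) signal, and remnants of lac and T7/T3 cloning sequences are also carried on the backbone. The viral portion has an RSV promoter driving a truncated HIV-1 5' LTR, followed by the Ψ packaging signal with a gag fragment, the Rev response element, a cPPT/CTS, and a U3-deleted 3' LTR. Genomic RNA can therefore be packaged when helper functions are supplied in trans, while the integrated provirus lacks LTR promoter activity. The U6 promoter inherited from pLKO.1 is still annotated, but neither the catalogue fields nor the feature table lists an shRNA or other insert downstream of it.

The payload is a single polycistronic cassette under the human PGK promoter: puromycin N-acetyltransferase, blasticidin S deaminase and EGFP, joined by 2A peptides and followed by a WPRE to enhance transcript expression. The catalogue lists a 2A after both resistance genes, whereas the feature table explicitly annotates only the F2A between BSD and EGFP. Ribosomal skipping at the 2A sites yields separate proteins from one mRNA, so each transduced cell should be puromycin resistant, blasticidin resistant and green at the same time.

This linkage makes the vector a common standard for titering when comparing lentiviruses with different selection markers. It also serves as a check on antibiotic dose: surviving EGFP-negative cells indicate too little drug, and dying EGFP-positive cells indicate too much.
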