Features (pLannotate 1.2.2; 29 found; start..end, strand, type, name):
      1..501     +  promoter       hPGK promoter: human phosphoglycerate kinase 1 promoter
    513..1109    +  CDS            PuroR (fragment): puromycin N-acetyltransferase; pac from Streptomyces; confers resistance to puromycin
   1179..1574    +  CDS            BSD: blasticidin S deaminase; Aspergillus terreus BSD; confers resistance to blasticidin
   1611..1676    +  CDS            F2A: 2A peptide from foot-and-mouth disease virus polyprotein Eukaryotic ribosomes fail to insert a peptide bond between the Gly and Pro residues, yielding separate polypeptides.
   1683..2399    +  CDS            EGFP: EGFP is a basic (constitutively fluorescent) green fluorescent protein published in 1996, derived from Aequorea victoria. It is reported to be a rapidly-maturing weak dimer with moderate acid sensitivity.
   2420..3008    +  misc_feature   WPRE: woodchuck hepatitis virus posttranscriptional regulatory element
   3059..3078    +  misc_feature   cPPT/CTS (fragment): central polypurine tract and central termination sequence of HIV-1
   3080..3313    +  LTR            3' LTR (ΔU3): self-inactivating 3' long terminal repeat (LTR) from HIV-1
   3391..3512    +  polyA_signal   SV40 poly(A) signal: SV40 polyadenylation signal
   3552..3687    +  rep_origin     SV40 ori: SV40 origin of replication
   3708..3726    -  promoter       T7 promoter: promoter for bacteriophage T7 RNA polymerase
   3734..3889    +  CDS            lacZα (fragment): LacZα fragment of β-galactosidase; lacZ fragment
   3894..4322    +  rep_origin     f1 ori (sequence partly withheld): f1 bacteriophage origin of replication; arrow indicates direction of (+) strand synthesis
   4375..4479    +  promoter       AmpR promoter: bla
   4480..5340    +  CDS            AmpR: β-lactamase; bla; confers resistance to ampicillin, carbenicillin, and related antibiotics
   5511..6099    +  rep_origin     ori: high-copy-number ColE1/pMB1/pBR322/pUC origin of replication
   6282..6374    +  CDS            lacI (fragment): lac repressor; lacI; The lac repressor binds to the lac operator to inhibit transcription in E. coli. This inhibition can be relieved by adding lactose or isopropyl-β-D-thiogalactopyranoside (IPTG).
   6387..6408    +  protein_bind   CAP binding site: CAP binding activates transcription in the presence of cAMP. E. coli catabolite activator protein
   6423..6453    +  promoter       lac promoter: promoter for the E. coli lac operon
   6461..6477    +  protein_bind   lac operator: The lac repressor binds to the lac operator to inhibit transcription in E. coli. This inhibition can be relieved by adding lactose or isopropyl-β-D-thiogalactopyranoside (IPTG). lac repressor encoded by lacI
   6522..6540    +  promoter       T3 promoter: promoter for bacteriophage T3 RNA polymerase
   6568..6794    +  promoter       RSV promoter: Rous sarcoma virus enhancer/promoter
   6795..6975    +  LTR            5' LTR (truncated): truncated 5' long terminal repeat (LTR) from HIV-1
   7022..7147    +  misc_feature   HIV-1 Ψ: packaging signal of human immunodeficiency virus type 1
   7131..7494    +  CDS            HIV-1 gag (fragment): gag protein from human immunodeficiency virus 1; gag
   7640..7873    +  misc_feature   RRE: The Rev response element (RRE) of HIV-1 allows for Rev-dependent mRNA export from the nucleus to the cytoplasm.
   8250..8276    +  CDS            Rev (fragment): human immunodeficiency virus 1 (HIV-1) Rev protein; rev; enhances nuclear export of unspliced and incompletely spliced viral mRNAs
   8280..8520    +  promoter       U6 promoter: RNA polymerase III promoter for human U6 snRNA
   8589..8706    +  misc_feature   cPPT/CTS: central polypurine tract and central termination sequence of HIV-1
>Addgene plasmid #59700 | pRosetta | addgene full sequence | sequence record 140560 | Addgene NGS
TTGCGCCTTTTCCAAGGCAGCCCTGGGTTTGCGCAGGGACGCGGCTGCTCTGGGCGTGGTTCCGGGAAAC
GCAGCGGCGCCGACCCTGGGTCTCGCACATTCTTCACGTCCGTTCGCAGCGTCACCCGGATCTTCGCCGC
TACCCTTGTGGGCCCCCCGGCGACGCTTCCTGCTCCGCCCCTAAGTCGGGAAGGTTCCTTGCGGTTCGCG
GCGTGCCGGACGTGACAAACGGAAGCCGCACGTCTCACTAGTACCCTCGCAGACGGACAGCGCCAGGGAG
CAATGGCAGCGCGCCGACCGCGATGGGCTGTGGCCAATAGCGGCTGCTCAGCAGGGCGCGCCGAGAGCAG
CGGCCGGGAAGGGGCGGTGCGGGAGGCGGGGTGTGGGGCGGTAGTGTGGGCCCTGTTCCTGCCCGCGCGG
TGTTCCGCATTCTGCAAGCCTCCGGAGCGCACGTCGGCAGTCGGCTCCCTCGTTGACCGAATCACCGACC
TCTCTCCCCAGGGGGATCCACCATGACCGAGTACAAGCCCACCGTGCGCCTCGCCACCCGCGACGACGTG
CCCAGGGCCGTCCGCACCCTCGCCGCCGCTTTCGCCGACTACCCCGCCACCCGCCACACCGTCGATCCCG
ACCGCCACATCGAGCGGGTCACCGAGCTGCAAGAACTCTTCCTCACCCGCGTCGGGCTCGACATCGGCAA
GGTGTGGGTCGCTGACGACGGCGCCGCAGTGGCTGTCTGGACCACACCCGAGAGCGTCGAAGCTGGGGCG
GTGTTCGCCGAGATCGGCCCTCGCATGGCCGAGTTGAGCGGTTCCCGGCTGGCCGCTCAGCAACAGATGG
AAGGCCTCCTGGCTCCACACCGGCCCAAGGAGCCCGCATGGTTCCTGGCCACCGTCGGCGTCTCTCCCGA
CCACCAGGGCAAGGGTCTGGGCAGCGCCGTCGTGCTCCCCGGAGTGGAGGCTGCCGAGCGCGCCGGGGTG
CCCGCCTTCCTGGAGACCTCCGCACCCCGCAACCTCCCCTTCTACGAGCGGCTCGGCTTCACCGTCACCG
CCGACGTGGAGGTGCCCGAAGGACCACGCACCTGGTGCATGACCCGCAAGCCCGGTGCCCTGGGAAGCGG
AGCTACTAACTTCAGCCTGCTGAAGCAGGCTGGAGACGTGGAGGAGAACCCTGGACCTATGGCCAAGCCT
TTGTCTCAAGAAGAATCCACCCTCATTGAAAGAGCAACGGCTACAATCAACAGCATCCCCATCTCTGAAG
ACTACAGCGTCGCCAGCGCAGCTCTCTCTAGCGACGGCCGCATCTTCACTGGTGTCAATGTATATCATTT
TACTGGGGGACCTTGTGCAGAACTCGTGGTGCTGGGCACTGCTGCTGCTGCGGCAGCTGGCAACCTGACT
TGTATCGTCGCGATCGGAAATGAGAACAGGGGCATCTTGAGCCCCTGCGGACGGTGCCGACAGGTGCTTC
TCGATCTGCATCCTGGGATCAAAGCCATAGTGAAGGACAGTGATGGACAGCCGACGGCAGTTGGGATTCG
TGAATTGCTGCCCTCTGGTTATGTGTGGGAGGGCCAGGGATCTGGCGAAGCCAGACACAAACAGAAAATT
GTGAAACAGACTTTGAATTTTGACCTTCTCAAGTTGGCGGGAGACGTGGAGTCCAACCCAGGGCCCGCTA
GCATGGTGAGCAAGGGCGAGGAGCTGTTCACCGGGGTGGTGCCCATCCTGGTCGAGCTGGACGGCGACGT
AAACGGCCACAAGTTCAGCGTGTCCGGCGAGGGCGAGGGCGATGCCACCTACGGCAAGCTGACCCTGAAG
TTCATCTGCACCACCGGCAAGCTGCCCGTGCCCTGGCCCACCCTCGTGACCACCCTGACCTACGGCGTGC
AGTGCTTCAGCCGCTACCCCGACCACATGAAGCAGCACGACTTCTTCAAGTCCGCCATGCCCGAAGGCTA
CGTCCAGGAGCGCACCATCTTCTTCAAGGACGACGGCAACTACAAGACCCGCGCCGAGGTGAAGTTCGAG
GGCGACACCCTGGTGAACCGCATCGAGCTGAAGGGCATCGACTTCAAGGAGGACGGCAACATCCTGGGGC
ACAAGCTGGAGTACAACTACAACAGCCACAACGTCTATATCATGGCCGACAAGCAGAAGAACGGCATCAA
GGTGAACTTCAAGATCCGCCACAACATCGAGGACGGCAGCGTGCAGCTCGCCGACCACTACCAGCAGAAC
ACCCCCATCGGCGACGGCCCCGTGCTGCTGCCCGACAACCACTACCTGAGCACCCAGTCCGCCCTGAGCA
AAGACCCCAACGAGAAGCGCGATCACATGGTCCTGCTGGAGTTCGTGACCGCCGCCGGGATCACTCTCGG
CATGGACGAGCTGTACAAGTCCTAACGCGTTAAGTCGACAATCAACCTCTGGATTACAAAATTTGTGAAA
GATTGACTGGTATTCTTAACTATGTTGCTCCTTTTACGCTATGTGGATACGCTGCTTTAATGCCTTTGTA
TCATGCTATTGCTTCCCGTATGGCTTTCATTTTCTCCTCCTTGTATAAATCCTGGTTGCTGTCTCTTTAT
GAGGAGTTGTGGCCCGTTGTCAGGCAACGTGGCGTGGTGTGCACTGTGTTTGCTGACGCAACCCCCACTG
GTTGGGGCATTGCCACCACCTGTCAGCTCCTTTCCGGGACTTTCGCTTTCCCCCTCCCTATTGCCACGGC
GGAACTCATCGCCGCCTGCCTTGCCCGCTGCTGGACAGGGGCTCGGCTGTTGGGCACTGACAATTCCGTG
GTGTTGTCGGGGAAATCATCGTCCTTTCCTTGGCTGCTCGCCTGTGTTGCCACCTGGATTCTGCGCGGGA
CGTCCTTCTGCTACGTCCCTTCGGCCCTCAATCCAGCGGACCTTCCTTCCCGCGGCCTGCTGCCGGCTCT
GCGGCCTCTTCCGCGTCTTCGCCTTCGCCCTCAGACGAGTCGGATCTCCCTTTGGGCCGCCTCCCCGCGT
CGACTTTAAGACCAATGACTTACAAGGCAGCTGTAGATCTTAGCCACTTTTTAAAAGAAAAGGGGGGACT
GGAAGGGCTAATTCACTCCCAACGAAGACAAGATCTGCTTTTTGCTTGTACTGGGTCTCTCTGGTTAGAC
CAGATCTGAGCCTGGGAGCTCTCTGGCTAACTAGGGAACCCACTGCTTAAGCCTCAATAAAGCTTGCCTT
GAGTGCTTCAAGTAGTGTGTGCCCGTCTGTTGTGTGACTCTGGTAACTAGAGATCCCTCAGACCCTTTTA
GTCAGTGTGGAAAATCTCTAGCAGTACGTATAGTAGTTCATGTCATCTTATTATTCAGTATTTATAACTT
GCAAAGAAATGAATATCAGAGAGTGAGAGGAACTTGTTTATTGCAGCTTATAATGGTTACAAATAAAGCA
ATAGCATCACAAATTTCACAAATAAAGCATTTTTTTCACTGCATTCTAGTTGTGGTTTGTCCAAACTCAT
CAATGTATCTTATCATGTCTGGCTCTAGCTATCCCGCCCCTAACTCCGCCCATCCCGCCCCTAACTCCGC
CCAGTTCCGCCCATTCTCCGCCCCATGGCTGACTAATTTTTTTTATTTATGCAGAGGCCGAGGCCGCCTC
GGCCTCTGAGCTATTCCAGAAGTAGTGAGGAGGCTTTTTTGGAGGCCTAGGGACGTACCCAATTCGCCCT
ATAGTGAGTCGTATTACGCGCGCTCACTGGCCGTCGTTTTACAACGTCGTGACTGGGAAAACCCTGGCGT
TACCCAACTTAATCGCCTTGCAGCACATCCCCCTTTCGCCAGCTGGCGTAATAGCGAAGAGGCCCGCACC
GATCGCCCTTCCCAACAGTTGCGCAGCCTGAATGGCGAATGGG
[124 nt withheld, positions 3894-4017]
C
[91 nt withheld, positions 4019-4109]
A
[49 nt withheld, positions 4111-4159]
CCTTTGACGTTGGAGTCCACGTTCTTT
[37 nt withheld, positions 4187-4223]
ACCCTATCTCGGTCTATTCTTTTGATTTATAAGGGATTTTGCCGATTTCGGCCTATTGGTTAAAAAATGA
GCTGATTTAACAAAAATTTAACGCGAATTTTAACAAAATATTAACGCTTACAATTTAGGTGGCACTTTTC
GGGGAAATGTGCGCGGAACCCCTATTTGTTTATTTTTCTAAATACATTCAAATATGTATCCGCTCATGAG
ACAATAACCCTGATAAATGCTTCAATAATATTGAAAAAGGAAGAGTATGAGTATTCAACATTTCCGTGTC
GCCCTTATTCCCTTTTTTGCGGCATTTTGCCTTCCTGTTTTTGCTCACCCAGAAACGCTGGTGAAAGTAA
AAGATGCTGAAGATCAGTTGGGTGCACGAGTGGGTTACATCGAACTGGATCTCAACAGCGGTAAGATCCT
TGAGAGTTTTCGCCCCGAAGAACGTTTTCCAATGATGAGCACTTTTAAAGTTCTGCTATGTGGCGCGGTA
TTATCCCGTATTGACGCCGGGCAAGAGCAACTCGGTCGCCGCATACACTATTCTCAGAATGACTTGGTTG
AGTACTCACCAGTCACAGAAAAGCATCTTACGGATGGCATGACAGTAAGAGAATTATGCAGTGCTGCCAT
AACCATGAGTGATAACACTGCGGCCAACTTACTTCTGACAACGATCGGAGGACCGAAGGAGCTAACCGCT
TTTTTGCACAACATGGGGGATCATGTAACTCGCCTTGATCGTTGGGAACCGGAGCTGAATGAAGCCATAC
CAAACGACGAGCGTGACACCACGATGCCTGTAGCAATGGCAACAACGTTGCGCAAACTATTAACTGGCGA
ACTACTTACTCTAGCTTCCCGGCAACAATTAATAGACTGGATGGAGGCGGATAAAGTTGCAGGACCACTT
CTGCGCTCGGCCCTTCCGGCTGGCTGGTTTATTGCTGATAAATCTGGAGCCGGTGAGCGTGGGTCTCGCG
GTATCATTGCAGCACTGGGGCCAGATGGTAAGCCCTCCCGTATCGTAGTTATCTACACGACGGGGAGTCA
GGCAACTATGGATGAACGAAATAGACAGATCGCTGAGATAGGTGCCTCACTGATTAAGCATTGGTAACTG
TCAGACCAAGTTTACTCATATATACTTTAGATTGATTTAAAACTTCATTTTTAATTTAAAAGGATCTAGG
TGAAGATCCTTTTTGATAATCTCATGACCAAAATCCCTTAACGTGAGTTTTCGTTCCACTGAGCGTCAGA
CCCCGTAGAAAAGATCAAAGGATCTTCTTGAGATCCTTTTTTTCTGCGCGTAATCTGCTGCTTGCAAACA
AAAAAACCACCGCTACCAGCGGTGGTTTGTTTGCCGGATCAAGAGCTACCAACTCTTTTTCCGAAGGTAA
CTGGCTTCAGCAGAGCGCAGATACCAAATACTGTTCTTCTAGTGTAGCCGTAGTTAGGCCACCACTTCAA
GAACTCTGTAGCACCGCCTACATACCTCGCTCTGCTAATCCTGTTACCAGTGGCTGCTGCCAGTGGCGAT
AAGTCGTGTCTTACCGGGTTGGACTCAAGACGATAGTTACCGGATAAGGCGCAGCGGTCGGGCTGAACGG
GGGGTTCGTGCACACAGCCCAGCTTGGAGCGAACGACCTACACCGAACTGAGATACCTACAGCGTGAGCT
ATGAGAAAGCGCCACGCTTCCCGAAGGGAGAAAGGCGGACAGGTATCCGGTAAGCGGCAGGGTCGGAACA
GGAGAGCGCACGAGGGAGCTTCCAGGGGGAAACGCCTGGTATCTTTATAGTCCTGTCGGGTTTCGCCACC
TCTGACTTGAGCGTCGATTTTTGTGATGCTCGTCAGGGGGGCGGAGCCTATGGAAAAACGCCAGCAACGC
GGCCTTTTTACGGTTCCTGGCCTTTTGCTGGCCTTTTGCTCACATGTTCTTTCCTGCGTTATCCCCTGAT
TCTGTGGATAACCGTATTACCGCCTTTGAGTGAGCTGATACCGCTCGCCGCAGCCGAACGACCGAGCGCA
GCGAGTCAGTGAGCGAGGAAGCGGAAGAGCGCCCAATACGCAAACCGCCTCTCCCCGCGCGTTGGCCGAT
TCATTAATGCAGCTGGCACGACAGGTTTCCCGACTGGAAAGCGGGCAGTGAGCGCAACGCAATTAATGTG
AGTTAGCTCACTCATTAGGCACCCCAGGCTTTACACTTTATGCTTCCGGCTCGTATGTTGTGTGGAATTG
TGAGCGGATAACAATTTCACACAGGAAACAGCTATGACCATGATTACGCCAAGCGCGCAATTAACCCTCA
CTAAAGGGAACAAAAGCTGGAGCTGCAAGCTTAATGTAGTCTTATGCAATACTCTTGTAGTCTTGCAACA
TGGTAACGATGAGTTAGCAACATGCCTTACAAGGAGAGAAAAAGCACCGTGCATGCCGATTGGTGGAAGT
AAGGTGGTACGATCGTGCCTTATTAGGAAGGCAACAGACGGGTCTGACATGGATTGGACGAACCACTGAA
TTGCCGCATTGCAGAGATATTGTATTTAAGTGCCTAGCTCGATACATAAACGGGTCTCTCTGGTTAGACC
AGATCTGAGCCTGGGAGCTCTCTGGCTAACTAGGGAACCCACTGCTTAAGCCTCAATAAAGCTTGCCTTG
AGTGCTTCAAGTAGTGTGTGCCCGTCTGTTGTGTGACTCTGGTAACTAGAGATCCCTCAGACCCTTTTAG
TCAGTGTGGAAAATCTCTAGCAGTGGCGCCCGAACAGGGACTTGAAAGCGAAAGGGAAACCAGAGGAGCT
CTCTCGACGCAGGACTCGGCTTGCTGAAGCGCGCACGGCAAGAGGCGAGGGGCGGCGACTGGTGAGTACG
CCAAAAATTTTGACTAGCGGAGGCTAGAAGGAGAGAGATGGGTGCGAGAGCGTCAGTATTAAGCGGGGGA
GAATTAGATCGCGATGGGAAAAAATTCGGTTAAGGCCAGGGGGAAAGAAAAAATATAAATTAAAACATAT
AGTATGGGCAAGCAGGGAGCTAGAACGATTCGCAGTTAATCCTGGCCTGTTAGAAACATCAGAAGGCTGT
AGACAAATACTGGGACAGCTACAACCATCCCTTCAGACAGGATCAGAAGAACTTAGATCATTATATAATA
CAGTAGCAACCCTCTATTGTGTGCATCAAAGGATAGAGATAAAAGACACCAAGGAAGCTTTAGACAAGAT
AGAGGAAGAGCAAAACAAAAGTAAGACCACCGCACAGCAAGCGGCCGCTGATCTTCAGACCTGGAGGAGG
AGATATGAGGGACAATTGGAGAAGTGAATTATATAAATATAAAGTAGTAAAAATTGAACCATTAGGAGTA
GCACCCACCAAGGCAAAGAGAAGAGTGGTGCAGAGAGAAAAAAGAGCAGTGGGAATAGGAGCTTTGTTCC
TTGGGTTCTTGGGAGCAGCAGGAAGCACTATGGGCGCAGCGTCAATGACGCTGACGGTACAGGCCAGACA
ATTATTGTCTGGTATAGTGCAGCAGCAGAACAATTTGCTGAGGGCTATTGAGGCGCAACAGCATCTGTTG
CAACTCACAGTCTGGGGCATCAAGCAGCTCCAGGCAAGAATCCTGGCTGTGGAAAGATACCTAAAGGATC
AACAGCTCCTGGGGATTTGGGGTTGCTCTGGAAAACTCATTTGCACCACTGCTGTGCCTTGGAATGCTAG
TTGGAGTAATAAATCTCTGGAACAGATTTGGAATCACACGACCTGGATGGAGTGGGACAGAGAAATTAAC
AATTACACAAGCTTAATACACTCCTTAATTGAAGAATCGCAAAACCAGCAAGAAAAGAATGAACAAGAAT
TATTGGAATTAGATAAATGGGCAAGTTTGTGGAATTGGTTTAACATAACAAATTGGCTGTGGTATATAAA
ATTATTCATAATGATAGTAGGAGGCTTGGTAGGTTTAAGAATAGTTTTTGCTGTACTTTCTATAGTGAAT
AGAGTTAGGCAGGGATATTCACCATTATCGTTTCAGACCCACCTCCCAACCCCGAGGGGACCCAGAGAGG
GCCTATTTCCCATGATTCCTTCATATTTGCATATACGATACAAGGCTGTTAGAGAGATAATTAGAATTAA
TTTGACTGTAAACACAAAGATATTAGTACAAAATACGTGACGTAGAAAGTAATAATTTCTTGGGTAGTTT
GCAGTTTTAAAATTATGTTTTAAAATGGACTATCATATGCTTACCGTAACTTGAAAGTATTTCGATTTCT
TGGCTTTATATATCTTGTGGAAAGGACGAGGTACCGGACAGTTAACCACTTTTTGAATTCTAGATCTTGA
GACAAATGGCAGTATTCATCCACAATTTTAAAAGAAAAGGGGGGATTGGGGGGTACAGTGCAGGGGAAAG
AATAGTAGACATAATAGCAACAGACATACAAACTAAAGAATTACAAAAACAAATTACAAAAATTCAAAAT
TTTCGGGTTTATTACAGGGACAGCAGAGATCCACTTTGGCGCCGGCTCGAGGGGGCCCGGG
