>Addgene plasmid #59700 | pRosetta | addgene partial sequence | sequence record 95577 | hPGK-F 5'-GTGTTCCGCATTCTGCAAG-3'
CGAATCACCGACCTCTCTCCCCAGGGGGATCCACCATGACCGAGTACAAGCCCACCGTGCGCCTCGCCAC
CCGCGACGACGTGCCCAGGGCCGTCCGCACCCTCGCCGCCGCTTTCGCCGACTACCCCGCCACCCGCCAC
ACCGTCGATCCCGACCGCCACATCGAGCGGGTCACCGAGCTGCAAGAACTCTTCCTCACCCGCGTCGGGC
TCGACATCGGCAAGGTGTGGGTCGCTGACGACGGCGCCGCAGTGGCTGTCTGGACCACACCCGAGAGCGT
CGAAGCTGGGGCGGTGTTCGCCGAGATCGGCCCTCGCATGGCCGAGTTGAGCGGTTCCCGGCTGGCCGCT
CAGCAACAGATGGAAGGCCTCCTGGCTCCACACCGGCCCAAGGAGCCCGCATGGTTCCTGGCCACCGTCG
GCGTCTCTCCCGACCACCAGGGCAAGGGTCTGGGCAGCGCCGTCGTGCTCCCCGGAGTGGAGGCTGCCGA
GCGCGCCGGGGTGCCCGCCTTCCTGGAGACCTCCGCACCCCGCAACCTCCCCTTCTACGAGCGGCTCGGC
TTCACCGTCACCGCCGACGTGGAGGTGCCCGAAGGACCACGCACCTGGTGCATGACCCGCAAGCCCGGTG
CCCTGGGAAGCGGAGCTACTAACTTCAGCCTGCTGAAGCAGGCTGGAGACGTGGAGGAGAACCCT
