>Addgene plasmid #59700 | pRosetta | addgene partial sequence | sequence record 95677 | EGFP-N 5'-CGTCGCCGTCCAGCTCGACCAG-3'
TAGCGGGCCCTGGGTTGGACTCCACGTCTCCCGCCAACTTGAGAAGGTCAAAATTCAAAGTCTGTTTCAC
AATTTTCTGTTTGTGTCTGGCTTCGCCAGATCCCTGGCCCTCCCACACATAACCAGAGGGCAGCAATTCA
CGAATCCCAACTGCCGTCGGCTGTCCATCACTGTCCTTCACTATGGCTTTGATCCCAGGATGCAGATCGA
GAAGCACCTGTCGGCACCGTCCGCAGGGGCTCAAGATGCCCCTGTTCTCATTTCCGATCGCGACGATACA
AGTCAGGTTGCCAGCTGCCGCAGCAGCAGCAGTGCCCAGCACCACGAGTTCTGCACAAGGTCCCCCAGTA
AAATGATATACATTGACACCAGTGAAGATGCGGCCGTCGCTAGAGAGAGCTGCGCTGGCGACGCTGTAGT
CTTCAGAGATGGGGATGCTGTTGATTGTAGCCGTTGCTCTTTCAATGAGGGTGGATTCTTCTTGAGACAA
AGGCTTGGCCATAGGTCCAGGGTTCTCCTCCACGTCTCCAGCCTGCTTCAGCAGGCTGAAGTTAGTAGCT
CCGCTTCCCAGGG
